>Addgene plasmid #193841 | eNme2-C TadCBEd | addgene full sequence | sequence record 379989 | Addgene NGS Result
GATTATTGACTAGTTATTAATAGTAATCAATTACGGGGTCATTAGTTCATAGCCCATATATGGAGTTCCG
CGTTACATAACTTACGGTAAATGGCCCGCCTGGCTGACCGCCCAACGACCCCCGCCCATTGACGTCAATA
ATGACGTATGTTCCCATAGTAACGCCAATAGGGACTTTCCATTGACGTCAATGGGTGGAGTATTTACGGT
AAACTGCCCACTTGGCAGTACATCAAGTGTATCATATGCCAAGTACGCCCCCTATTGACGTCAATGACGG
TAAATGGCCCGCCTGGCATTATGCCCAGTACATGACCTTATGGGACTTTCCTACTTGGCAGTACATCTAC
GTATTAGTCATCGCTATTACCATGGTGATGCGGTTTTGGCAGTACATCAATGGGCGTGGATAGCGGTTTG
ACTCACGGGGATTTCCAAGTCTCCACCCCATTGACGTCAATGGGAGTTTGTTTTGGCACCAAAATCAACG
GGACTTTCCAAAATGTCGTAACAACTCCGCCCCATTGACGCAAATGGGCGGTAGGCGTGTACGGTGGGAG
GTCTATATAAGCAGAGCTGGTTTAGTGAACCGTCAGATCCGCTAGAGATCCGCGGCCGCTAATACGACTC
ACTATAGGGAGAGCCGCCACCATGAAACGGACAGCCGACGGAAGCGAGTTCGAGTCACCAAAGAAGAAGC
GGAAAGTCAGTTCTGAGGTGGAGTTTTCCCACGAGTACTGGATGAGACATGCCCTGACCCTGGCCAAGAG
GGCACGGGATGAGAGGAAGGCGCCTGTGGGAGCCGTGCTGGTGCTGAACAATAGAGTGATCGGCGAGGGC
TGGAACAGAGCCATCGGCCTGCACGACCCAACAGCCCATGCCGAAATTATAGCCCTGAGACAGGGCGGCC
TGGTCATGCAGAACTACAGACTGATTGACGCCACCCTGTACGTGACATTCGAGCCTTGCGTGATGTGCGC
CGGCGCCATGATCAACTCTAGGATCGGCCGCGTGGTGTTTGGCGTGAGGAACTCAAAAAGAGGCGCCGCA
GGCTCCCTGATGAACGTGCTGAACTACCCCGGAATGAATCACCGCGTCGAAATTACCGAGGGAATCCTGG
CAGATGAATGTGCCGCCCTGCTGTGCGATTTCTATCGGATGCCTAGACAGGTGTTCAATGCTCAGAAGAA
GGCCCAGAGCTCCATCAACTCTGGCGGATCTAGCGGAGGATCCTCTGGCAGCGAGACACCAGGAACAAGC
GAGTCAGCAACACCAGAGAGCAGTGGCGGCAGCAGCGGCGGCAGCGCAGCATTCAAGCCTAACCCAATCA
ATTACATCCTGGGACTGGCAATCGGAATCGCATCCGTGGGATGGGCTATGGTGGAGATCGACGAGGAGGG
GAATCCTATCCGGCTGATCGATCTGGGCGTGAGAGTGTTTGAGAGGGCCGAGGTGCCAAAGACCGGCGAT
TCTCTGGCTATGGCCCGGAGACTGGCACGGAGCGTGAGGCGCCTGACACGGAGAAGGGCACACAGGCTGC
TGAGGGCACGCCGGCTGCTGAAGAGAGAGGGCGTGCTGCAGGCAGCAGACTTCGATGAGAATGGCCTGAT
CACGAGCTTGCCAAACACCCCCTGGCAGCTGAGAGCAGCCGCCCTGGACAGGAAGCTGACACCACTGGAG
TGGTCTGCCGTGCTGCTGCACCTGATCAAGCACCGCGGCTACCTGAGCCAGCGGAAGAACGAGGGAGAGA
CAGCAGCCAAGGAGCTGGGCGCCCTGCTGAAGGGAGTGGCCAACAATGCCCACGCCCTGCAGACCGGCGA
TTTCAGGACACCTGCCGAGCTGGCCCTGAATAAGTTTGAGAAGGAGTCCGGCCACATCAGAAACCAGAGG
GGCGACTATAGCCACACCTTCTCCCGCAAGGATCTGCAGGCCGAGCTGATCCTGCTGTTCGAGAAGCAGA
AGGAGTTTGGCAATCCACACGTGAGCGGAGGCCTGAAGGAGGGAATCGAGACCCTGCTGATGACACAGAG
GCCTGCCCTGTCCGGCGACGCAGTGCAGAAGATGCTGGGGCACTGCACCCTCGAGCCTACAGAGCCAAAG
GCCGCCAAGAACACCTACACAGCCGAGCGGTTTATCTGGCTGACAAAGCTGAACAATCTGAGAATCCTGG
AGCAGGGATCCGAGAGGCCACTGACCGACACAGAGAGGTCCACCCTGATGGATGAGCCTTACCGGAAGTC
TAAACTGACATATGCCCAGGCCAGAAAGCTGCTGGGCCTGGAGGACACCGCCTTCTTTAAGGGCCTGAGA
TACGGCAAGGATAATGCCGAGGCCTCCACACTGATGGAGATGAAGGCCTATCACGCCATCTCTCGCGCCC
TGGAGAAGGAGGGCCTGAAGGACAAGAAGTCCCCCCTGAACCTGAGCTCCGAGCTGCAGGATGAGATCGG
CACCGCCTTCTCTCTGTTTAAGACCGACGAGGATATCACAGGCCGCCTGAAGGACAGGGTGCAGCCTGAG
ATCCTGGAGGCCCTGCTGAAGCACATCTCTTTCGATAAGTTTGTGCAGATCAGCCTGAAGGCCCTGAGAA
GGATCGTGCCACTGATGGAGCAGGGCAAGCGGTACGACGAGGCCTGCGCCGAGATCTACGGCGTTCACTA
TGGCAAGAAGAACACAGAGGAGAAGATCTATCTGCCCCCTATCCCTGCCGACGAGATCAGAAATCCTGTG
GTGCTGAGGGCCCTGTCCCAGGCAAGAAAAGTGATCAACGGAGTGGTGCGCCGGTACGGATCTCCAGCCC
GGATCCACATCGAGACCGCCAGAGAAGTGGGCAAGAGCTTCAAGGACCGGAAGGAGATCGCGAAGAGACA
GGAGGAGAATCGCAAGGATCGGGAGAAGGCCGCCGCCAAGTTTAGGGAGTACTTCCCTAACTTTGTGGGC
GAGCCAAAGTCTAAGGACATCCTGAAGCTGCGCCTGTACGAGCAGCAGCACGGCAAGTGTCTGTATAGCG
GCAAAGAGATCAATCTGGTGCGGCTGAACGAGAAGGGCTATGTGGAGATCGATCACGCCCTGCCTTTCTC
CAGAACCTGGGACGATTCTTTTAACAATAAGGTGCTGGTGCTGGGCAGCGAGAACCAGAATAAGGGCAAT
CAGACACCATACGAGTATTTCAATGGCAAGGACAACTCCAGGGAGTGGCAGGAGTTCAAGGCCCGCGTGG
AGACCTCTAGATTTCCCAGTAGCAAGAAGCAGCGGATCCTGCTGCAGAAGTTCGACGAGGATGGCTTTAA
GGAGTGCAACCTGAATGACACCAGATACGTGAACCGGTTCCTGTGCCAGTTTGTGGCCGATCACATCCTG
CTGACCGGCAAGGGCAAGAGAAGGGTGGTCGCCTCTAATGGCCAGATCACAAACCTGCTGAGGGGGTTTT
GGAGACTGAGGAAGGTGCGGGCAGAGAATGACAGACACCACGCACTGGATGCAGTGGTGGTGGCATGCAG
CACCGTGGCAATGCAGCAGAAGATCACAAGATTCGTGAGGTATAAGGAGATGAACGCCTTTGACGGCAAG
ACCGTCGATAAGGAGACAGGCAAGGTGCTGTACCAGAAGACCCACTTCCCCCAGCCTTGGGAGTTCTTTG
CCCAGGAAGTTATGATCCGGGTGTTCGGCAAGCCAGACGGCAAGCCTGAGTTTGAGGAGGCCGATACCCC
AGAGAAGCTGAGGACACTGCTGGCAGAGAAGCTGTCTAGCAGGCCAGAGGCAGTGCACGAGTACGTGACC
CCGCTGTTCGTGTCCAGGGCACCCAATCGGAAGATGTCTGGCGCCCACAAGGACACACTGAGAAGCGCCA
AGAGGTTTGTGAAGCACAACGAGAAGATCTCCGTGAAGAGAGTGTGGCTGACCGAGATCAAGCTGGCCGA
TCTGGAGAACATGGTGAATTACAAGAACGGCAGGGAGATCGAGCTGTATGAGGCCCTGAAGGCAAGGCTG
GAGGCCTACGGAGGAAATGCCAAGCAGGCCTTCGACCCAAAGGATAACCCCTTTTATAAGAAGGGAGGAC
AGCTGGTGAAGGCCGTGCGGGTGGAGAAGACCCAGAAAAGCGGCGTGCTGCTGAATAAGAAGAACGCCTA
CACAATCGCCGACAATGGTGATATGGTGAGAGTGGACGTGTTCTGTAAGGTGGATAAGAAGGGCAAGAAT
CAGTACTTTATCGTGCCTATCTATGCCTGGCAGGTGGCCGAGAACATCCTGCCAGACATCGATTGCAAGG
GCTACAGAATCGACGATAGCTATACATTCTGTTTTTCCCTGCACAAGTATGACCTGATCGCCTTCCAGAA
GGATGAGAAGTCCAAGGTGGAGTTTGCCTACTATATCAATTGCGACTCCTCTAGCGGCGGGTTCTACCTG
GCCTGGCACGATAAGGGCAGCAGGGAGCAGCGGTTTCGCATCTCCACCCAGAATCTGGCGCTGATCCAGA
AGTATCAGGTGAACGAGCTGGGCAAGGAGATCAGGCCATGTCGGCTGAAGAAGCGCCCACCCGTGAGCGG
CGGGAGCGGCGGGAGCGGGGGGAGCACTAATCTGAGCGACATCATTGAGAAGGAGACTGGGAAACAGCTG
GTCATTCAGGAGTCCATCCTGATGCTGCCTGAGGAGGTGGAGGAAGTGATCGGCAACAAGCCAGAGTCTG
ACATCCTGGTGCACACCGCCTACGACGAGTCCACAGATGAGAATGTGATGCTGCTGACCTCTGACGCCCC
CGAGTATAAGCCTTGGGCCCTGGTCATCCAGGATTCTAACGGCGAGAATAAGATCAAGATGCTGAGCGGA
GGATCCGGAGGATCTGGAGGCAGCACCAACCTGTCTGACATCATCGAGAAGGAGACAGGCAAGCAGCTGG
TCATCCAGGAGAGCATCCTGATGCTGCCCGAAGAAGTCGAAGAAGTGATCGGAAACAAGCCTGAGAGCGA
TATCCTGGTCCATACCGCCTACGACGAGAGTACCGACGAAAATGTGATGCTGCTGACATCCGACGCCCCA
GAGTATAAGCCCTGGGCTCTGGTCATCCAGGATTCCAACGGAGAGAACAAAATCAAAATGCTGTCTGGCG
GCTCAAAAAGAACCGCCGACGGCAGCGAATTCGAGCCCAAGAAGAAGAGGAAAGTCTAACCGGTCATCAT
CACCATCACCATTGAGTTTAAACCCGCTGATCAGCCTCGACTGTGCCTTCTAGTTGCCAGCCATCTGTTG
TTTGCCCCTCCCCCGTGCCTTCCTTGACCCTGGAAGGTGCCACTCCCACTGTCCTTTCCTAATAAAATGA
GGAAATTGCATCGCATTGTCTGAGTAGGTGTCATTCTATTCTGGGGGGTGGGGTGGGGCAGGACAGCAAG
GGGGAGGATTGGGAAGACAATAGCAGGCATGCTGGGGATGCGGTGGGCTCTATGGCTTCTGAGGCGGAAA
GAACCAGCTGGGGCTCGATACCGTCGACCTCTAGCTAGAGCTTGGCGTAATCATGGTCATAGCTGTTTCC
TGTGTGAAATTGTTATCCGCTCACAATTCCACACAACATACGAGCCGGAAGCATAAAGTGTAAAGCCTAG
GGTGCCTAATGAGTGAGCTAACTCACATTAATTGCGTTGCGCTCACTGCCCGCTTTCCAGTCGGGAAACC
TGTCGTGCCAGCTGCATTAATGAATCGGCCAACGCGCGGGGAGAGGCGGTTTGCGTATTGGGCGCACTTC
CGCTTCCTCGCTCACTGACTCGCTGCGCTCGGTCGTTCGGCTGCGGCGAGCGGTATCAGCTCACTCAAAG
GCGGTAATACGGTTATCCACAGAATCAGGGGATAACGCAGGAAAGAACATGTGAGCAAAAGGCCAGCAAA
AGGCCAGGAACCGTAAAAAGGCCGCGTTGCTGGCGTTTTTCCATAGGCTCCGCCCCCCTGACGAGCATCA
CAAAAATCGACGCTCAAGTCAGAGGTGGCGAAACCCGACAGGACTATAAAGATACCAGGCGTTTCCCCCT
GGAAGCTCCCTCGTGCGCTCTCCTGTTCCGACCCTGCCGCTTACCGGATACCTGTCCGCCTTTCTCCCTT
CGGGAAGCGTGGCGCTTTCTCATAGCTCACGCTGTAGGTATCTCAGTTCGGTGTAGGTCGTTCGCTCCAA
GCTGGGCTGTGTGCACGAACCCCCCGTTCAGCCCGACCGCTGCGCCTTATCCGGTAACTATCGTCTTGAG
TCCAACCCGGTAAGACACGACTTATCGCCACTGGCAGCAGCCACTGGTAACAGGATTAGCAGAGCGAGGT
ATGTAGGCGGTGCTACAGAGTTCTTGAAGTGGTGGCCTAACTACGGCTACACTAGAAGAACAGTATTTGG
TATCTGCGCTCTGCTGAAGCCAGTTACCTTCGGAAAAAGAGTTGGTAGCTCTTGATCCGGCAAACAAACC
ACCGCTGGTAGCGGTGGTTTTTTTGTTTGCAAGCAGCAGATTACGCGCAGAAAAAAAGGATCTCAAGAAG
ATCCTTTGATCTTTTCTACGGGGTCTGACACTCAGTGGAACGAAAACTCACGTTAAGGGATTTTGGTCAT
GAGATTATCAAAAAGGATCTTCACCTAGATCCTTTTAAATTAAAAATGAAGTTTTAAATCAATCTAAAGT
ATATATGAGTAAACTTGGTCTGACAGTTACCAATGCTTAATCAGTGAGGCACCTATCTCAGCGATCTGTC
TATTTCGTTCATCCATAGTTGCCTGACTCCCCGTCGTGTAGATAACTACGATACGGGAGGGCTTACCATC
TGGCCCCAGTGCTGCAATGATACCGCGGGACCCACGCTCACCGGCTCCAGATTTATCAGCAATAAACCAG
CCAGCCGGAAGGGCCGAGCGCAGAAGTGGTCCTGCAACTTTATCCGCCTCCATCCAGTCTATTAATTGTT
GCCGGGAAGCTAGAGTAAGTAGTTCGCCAGTTAATAGTTTGCGCAACGTTGTTGCCATTGCTACAGGCAT
CGTGGTGTCACGCTCGTCGTTTGGTATGGCTTCATTCAGCTCCGGTTCCCAACGATCAAGGCGAGTTACA
TGATCCCCCATGTTGTGCAAAAAAGCGGTTAGCTCCTTCGGTCCTCCGATCGTTGTCAGAAGTAAGTTGG
CCGCAGTGTTATCACTCATGGTTATGGCAGCACTGCATAATTCTCTTACTGTCATGCCATCCGTAAGATG
CTTTTCTGTGACTGGTGAGTACTCAACCAAGTCATTCTGAGAATAGTGTATGCGGCGACCGAGTTGCTCT
TGCCCGGCGTCAATACGGGATAATACCGCGCCACATAGCAGAACTTTAAAAGTGCTCATCATTGGAAAAC
GTTCTTCGGGGCGAAAACTCTCAAGGATCTTACCGCTGTTGAGATCCAGTTCGATGTAACCCACTCGTGC
ACCCAACTGATCTTCAGCATCTTTTACTTTCACCAGCGTTTCTGGGTGAGCAAAAACAGGAAGGCAAAAT
GCCGCAAAAAAGGGAATAAGGGCGACACGGAAATGTTGAATACTCATACTCTTCCTTTTTCAATATTATT
GAAGCATTTATCAGGGTTATTGTCTCATGAGCGGATACATATTTGAATGTATTTAGAAAAATAAACAAAT
AGGGGTTCCGCGCACATTTCCCCGAAAAGTGCCACCTGACGTCGACGGATCGGGAGATCGATCTCCCGAT
CCCCTAGGGTCGACTCTCAGTACAATCTGCTCTGATGCCGCATAGTTAAGCCAGTATCTGCTCCCTGCTT
GTGTGTTGGAGGTCGCTGAGTAGTGCGCGAGCAAAATTTAAGCTACAACAAGGCAAGGCTTGACCGACAA
TTGCATGAAGAATCTGCTTAGGGTTAGGCGTTTTGCGCTGCTTCGCGATGTACGGGCCAGATATACGCGT
TGACATT
Features (pLannotate 1.2.2; 17 found; start..end, strand, type, name):
    375..578     +  promoter       CMV promoter: human cytomegalovirus (CMV) immediate early promoter
    620..638     +  promoter       T7 promoter: promoter for bacteriophage T7 RNA polymerase
    712..1203    +  CDS            tadA: TADA_ECOLI - Also known as yfhC. Experimental evidence at protein level: Swiss-Prot protein existence level 1. Catalyzes the deamination of adenosine to inosine at the wobble position 34 of tRNA(Arg2). Essential for cell viability. From Escherichia coli (strain K12).
   1306..4545    +  CDS            cas9: CAS9_NEIMA - Experimental evidence at protein level: Swiss-Prot protein existence level 1. CRISPR (clustered regularly interspaced short palindromic repeat) is an adaptive immune system that provides protection against mobile genetic elements (viruses, transposable elements and conjugative plasmids). CRISPR clusters contain spacers, sequences complementary to antecedent mobile elements, and target invading nucleic acids. CRISPR clusters are transcribed and processed into CRISPR RNA (crRNA). In type II CRISPR systems correct processing of pre-crRNA requires a trans- encoded small RNA (tracrRNA)
   4855..5103    +  CDS            UGI: UNGI_BPPB2 - Experimental evidence at protein level: Swiss-Prot protein existence level 1. This protein binds specifically and reversibly to the host uracil-DNA glycosylase, preventing removal of uracil residues from PBS2 DNA by the host uracil-excision repair system. From Bacillus phage PBS2 (Bacteriophage PBS2).
   5221..5445    +  polyA_signal   bGH poly(A) signal: bovine growth hormone polyadenylation signal
   5449..5470    +  promoter       SV40 promoter (fragment): SV40 enhancer and early promoter
   5475..5491    +  misc_feature   MCS (fragment): pBluescript multiple cloning site
   5540..5556    -  protein_bind   lac operator: The lac repressor binds to the lac operator to inhibit transcription in E. coli. This inhibition can be relieved by adding lactose or isopropyl-β-D-thiogalactopyranoside (IPTG). lac repressor encoded by lacI
   5564..5594    -  promoter       lac promoter: promoter for the E. coli lac operon
   5609..5630    -  protein_bind   CAP binding site: CAP binding activates transcription in the presence of cAMP. E. coli catabolite activator protein
   5643..5735    -  CDS            lacI (fragment): lac repressor; lacI; The lac repressor binds to the lac operator to inhibit transcription in E. coli. This inhibition can be relieved by adding lactose or isopropyl-β-D-thiogalactopyranoside (IPTG).
   5918..6506    -  rep_origin     ori: high-copy-number ColE1/pMB1/pBR322/pUC origin of replication
   6677..7537    -  CDS            AmpR: β-lactamase; bla; confers resistance to ampicillin, carbenicillin, and related antibiotics
   7538..7642    -  promoter       AmpR promoter: bla
   7713..7757    -  misc_feature   bom (fragment): basis of mobility region from pBR322
   7912..374     +  enhancer       CMV enhancer (across the origin): human cytomegalovirus immediate early enhancer
