[The description below was written by a language model from this plasmid's Addgene catalogue record and pLannotate feature annotations shown in this document.]
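Description:
eNme2-C TadCBEd is a 7,917 bp mammalian expression plasmid built on a pCMV backbone and designed to produce a cytosine base editor in mammalian cells. It is propagated in E. coli as a high-copy plasmid through a ColE1/pBR322-type origin, with selection by an ampicillin resistance gene (β-lactamase) driven by its own bla promoter. The annotation also picks up small backbone remnants, including fragments of lacI, the lac promoter/operator region, a pBluescript multiple cloning site, an SV40 promoter and the pBR322 bom region. These appear to be cloning vestiges rather than functional parts of the payload.

The roughly 4.5 kb insert is a single fusion open reading frame transcribed from the human CMV immediate-early enhancer and promoter and terminated by the bovine growth hormone polyadenylation signal. A T7 promoter lies between the CMV promoter and the coding sequence and could allow in vitro transcription. Reading from the N-terminus, the annotated segments are a domain derived from E. coli TadA, a Neisseria meningitidis-type Cas9 corresponding to the eNme2-C variant named in the record, and the uracil glycosylase inhibitor (UGI) from phage PBS2. According to the associated publication title, the TadA-derived deaminase comes from an adenine base editor evolved into a compact cytosine base editor with low off-target activity. The Cas9 moiety directs the deaminase to a guide-specified site, and UGI blocks uracil excision so that the deaminated cytosine persists as an edit. An unannotated stretch between the Cas9 and UGI features is not identified by the record. No guide RNA cassette is annotated, so the guide would have to be supplied separately. The plasmid is typically used for transient expression of the editor in targeted C-to-T editing experiments.
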