Addgene plasmid #193841: eNme2-C TadCBEd
Purpose: Express TadCBEd (with eNme2-C variant) in mammalian cells
Depositing lab: David Liu. Depositing organization: Broad Institute. Publication: Evolution of an adenine base editor into a small, efficient cytosine base editor with low off-target activity. Neugebauer ME, Hsu A, Arbab M, Krasnow NA, McElroy AN, Pandey S, Doman JL, Huang TP, Raguram A, Banskota S, Newby GA, Tolar J, Osborn MJ, Liu DR. Nat Biotechnol. 2022 Nov 10. pii: 10.1038/s41587-022-01533-6. doi: 10.1038/s41587-022-01533-6. PubMed 36357719.
Backbone
  Vector backbone: pCMV with a BR322 origin
  Total vector size (bp): 7917
  Vector type: Mammalian Expression
Growth in bacteria
  Bacterial resistance: Ampicillin, 100 μg/mL
  Growth temperature: 37°C
  Growth strain: DH5alpha
  Copy number: High Copy
Gene/Insert
  Gene/Insert name: eNme2-C TadCBEd
  Insert size (bp): 4518
Terms and licenses: Academic/Nonprofit Terms; Industry Terms: Not Available to Industry
How to cite: eNme2-C TadCBEd was a gift from David Liu (Addgene plasmid # 193841 ; http://n2t.net/addgene:193841 ; RRID:Addgene_193841)
